>Addgene plasmid #179682 | ND4.2-Left TALE-G1397-N-DddA11-mCherry | addgene full sequence | sequence record 355098 | Addgene NGS Result
GTATTTAGAAAAATAAACAAATAGGGGTTCCGCGCACATTTCCCCGAAAAGTGCCACCTGACGTCGACGG
ATCGGGAGATCTCCCGATCCCCTATGGTGCACTCTCAGTACAATCTGCTCTGATGCCGCATAGTTAAGCC
AGTATCTGCTCCCTGCTTGTGTGTTGGAGGTCGCTGAGTAGTGCGCGAGCAAAATTTAAGCTACAACAAG
GCAAGGCTTGACCGACAATTGCATGAAGAATCTGCTTAGGGTTAGGCGTTTTGCGCTGCTTCGCGATGTA
CGGGCCAGATATACGCGTTGACATTGATTATTGACTAGTTATTAATAGTAATCAATTACGGGGTCATTAG
TTCATAGCCCATATATGGAGTTCCGCGTTACATAACTTACGGTAAATGGCCCGCCTGGCTGACCGCCCAA
CGACCCCCGCCCATTGACGTCAATAATGACGTATGTTCCCATAGTAACGCCAATAGGGACTTTCCATTGA
CGTCAATGGGTGGAGTATTTACGGTAAACTGCCCACTTGGCAGTACATCAAGTGTATCATATGCCAAGTA
CGCCCCCTATTGACGTCAATGACGGTAAATGGCCCGCCTGGCATTATGCCCAGTACATGACCTTATGGGA
CTTTCCTACTTGGCAGTACATCTACGTATTAGTCATCGCTATTACCATGGTGATGCGGTTTTGGCAGTAC
ATCAATGGGCGTGGATAGCGGTTTGACTCACGGGGATTTCCAAGTCTCCACCCCATTGACGTCAATGGGA
GTTTGTTTTGGCACCAAAATCAACGGGACTTTCCAAAATGTCGTAACAACTCCGCCCCATTGACGCAAAT
GGGCGGTAGGCGTGTACGGTGGGAGGTCTATATAAGCAGAGCTCTCTGGCTAACTAGAGAACCCACTGCT
TACTGGCTTATCGAAATTAATACGACTCACTATAGGGAGACCCAAGCTGGCTAGCACCATGGCCTCCGTT
CTGACCCCGCTGCTGCTGCGTGGCCTGACCGGCTCCGCTCGTCGTCTGCCAGTTCCGCGTGCGAAAATCC
ATTCCCTGGACTACAAAGACCATGACGGTGATTATAAAGATCATGACATCGATTACAAGGATGACGATGA
CAAGATGGACATCGCGGATCTGCGTACCCTGGGTTACAGCCAGCAGCAGCAGGAGAAGATCAAGCCGAAG
GTGCGCAGCACCGTGGCTCAGCACCACGAAGCCCTGGTGGGCCACGGTTTCACCCACGCTCACATCGTGG
CCCTGAGCCAGCACCCAGCCGCGCTGGGCACCGTGGCCGTGAAATATCAGGACATGATTGCTGCCCTGCC
AGAGGCCACCCATGAAGCTATTGTGGGCGTGGGCAAGCAGTGGAGCGGTGCTCGTGCGCTGGAGGCGCTG
CTGACCGTGGCTGGTGAACTGCGTGGTCCGCCGCTGCAGCTGGATACCGGTCAGCTGCTGAAAATTGCCA
AACGTGGCGGTGTGACCGCGGTGGAAGCCGTGCATGCTTGGCGTAATGCTCTGACCGGTGCGCCGCTGAA
CTTAACGCCGGAACAAGTTGTTGCAATTGCCAGCAACAACGGCGGCAAGCAAGCTCTGGAAACCGTGCAG
GCCCTGCTTCCAGTCCTGTGTCAGGCCCACGGCCTGACCCCTCAGCAGGTGGTCGCCATCGCCTCTAACA
TCGGCGGAAAGCAGGCTCTGGAGACCGTGCAGCGGCTGCTGCCCGTGCTGTGCCAGGCCCACGGCCTGAC
ACCTCAGCAGGTGGTGGCCATTGCTAGCAACATCGGAGGCAAGCAGGCCCTGGAAACCGTGCAAAGACTG
CTGCCCGTGCTGTGCCAGGCCCACGGCCTCACACCCGAGCAAGTGGTGGCCATCGCTAGCAACAACGGCG
GCAAGCAGGCTCTCGAGACAGTCCAAGCTCTGCTGCCAGTGCTGTGCCAAGCTCACGGCCTGACACCCGA
GCAGGTGGTCGCCATCGCCTCCCACGATGGCGGCAAACAGGCTCTGGAAACAGTGCAGGCCCTGCTGCCT
GTGCTGTGCCAGGCCCACGGCCTGACCCCTGAGCAGGTGGTGGCCATCGCCAGCAATGGCGGAGGCAAGC
AGGCCCTGGAAACCGTGCAGGCTCTGCTGCCTGTGCTGTGTCAAGCCCATGGCCTGACCCCTGAGCAGGT
GGTGGCTATCGCCTCTAATGGCGGAGGCAAGCAGGCCCTGGAAACCGTGCAGAGACTGCTGCCTGTGCTG
TGCCAGGCCCATGGACTGACCCCTGAGCAGGTTGTTGCAATCGCCAGCCACGACGGCGGCAAACAAGCCC
TGGAAACCGTGCAGGCCCTGCTGCCCGTGCTGTGCCAGGCCCACGGACTGACCCCACAGCAGGTTGTGGC
CATCGCCAGCAACATCGGCGGCAAGCAGGCCCTGGAAACAGTGCAGCGGCTGCTGCCTGTGCTGTGTCAG
GCCCACGGCCTGACCCCTCAACAGGTGGTGGCCATCGCCAGCCACGACGGCGGCAAGCAGGCTCTTGAGA
CCGTGCAGAGACTGCTGCCCGTGCTGTGCCAGGCCCACGGACTGACACCTCAGCAGGTGGTGGCCATCGC
CTCCCACGACGGCGGGAGACCTGCCCTCGAAAGCATTGTGGCTCAGCTGAGCCGTCCAGACCCGGCGCTG
GCGGCTCTGACCAACGATCACCTGGTGGCGCTGGCTTGCCTGGGCGGTCGTCCGGCCCTGGATGCCGTGA
AGAAAGGCCTGGGTGGATCCGGCAGCTACGCCCTGGGTCCGTATCAGATTAGCGCCCCGCAGCTGCCAGC
TTACAATGGTCAGACCGTGGGTACCTTCTACTATGTGAACGACGCGGGCGGTCTGGAGAGCAAGGTGTTT
ATCAGCGGCGGTCCAACCCCGTACCCAAACTATGTCAGTGCCGGTCATGTGGAGGGTCAGAGCGCCCTGT
TCATGCGTGATAACGGCATCAGCGAGGGTCTGGTGTTCCACAACAACCCGAAAGGCACCTGCGGTTTTTG
CGTGAACATGATCGAGACCCTGCTGCCGGAAAACGCGAAAATGACCGTGGTGCCGCCGGAAGGTTCTGGC
GGCTCAACTAATCTGAGCGACATCATTGAGAAGGAGACTGGGAAACAGCTGGTCATTCAGGAGTCCATCC
TGATGCTGCCTGAGGAGGTGGAGGAAGTGATCGGCAACAAGCCAGAGTCTGACATCCTGGTGCACACCGC
CTACGACGAGTCCACAGATGAGAATGTGATGCTGCTGACCTCTGACGCCCCCGAGTATAAGCCTTGGGCC
CTGGTCATCCAGGATTCTAACGGCGAGAATAAGATCAAGATGCTGGGAAGCGGAGCTACTAACTTCAGCC
TGCTGAAGCAGGCTGGAGACGTGGAGGAGAACCCTGGACCTATGGTGTCCAAGGGCGAGGAAGATAACAT
GGCCATCATCAAGGAGTTCATGAGGTTTAAGGTCCACATGGAGGGTTCAGTCAATGGCCACGAGTTCGAG
ATTGAAGGCGAGGGCGAGGGCCGCCCCTACGAAGGGACACAGACGGCGAAATTGAAGGTGACCAAAGGCG
GGCCATTGCCCTTCGCATGGGACATCTTGTCCCCTCAGTTTATGTATGGCAGCAAGGCCTATGTTAAGCA
CCCCGCTGATATCCCGGACTACTTGAAGCTGTCCTTTCCAGAGGGGTTTAAATGGGAGCGCGTTATGAAT
TTCGAAGACGGAGGAGTGGTTACGGTGACGCAGGACTCATCCCTGCAGGACGGAGAATTTATATATAAGG
TTAAGTTGAGAGGCACAAACTTCCCAAGCGACGGCCCTGTGATGCAGAAGAAAACAATGGGGTGGGAAGC
TTCCAGCGAGCGCATGTACCCCGAAGATGGCGCCCTCAAGGGCGAGATAAAGCAAAGGCTGAAACTTAAG
GACGGCGGTCATTACGACGCGGAGGTCAAGACAACTTACAAGGCTAAAAAACCCGTTCAGTTGCCTGGGG
CTTACAATGTTAATATCAAACTTGACATCACAAGCCACAATGAAGACTATACGATCGTGGAGCAGTATGA
ACGAGCGGAAGGCAGGCACTCAACGGGGGGGATGGACGAGCTTTACAAGTGATAAGGGGTCTTTGTCCTC
TGTACTGTCTCTCTCCTTGCCCCTAACCCAAAAAGCTTCATTTTTCTGTGTAGGCTGCACAAGAGCCTTG
ATTGAAGATATATTCTTTCTGAACAGTATTTAAGGTTTCCAATAAAATGTACACCCCTCAGAACTTCTGA
GGCGGAAAGAACCAGCTGGGGCTCTAGGGGGTATCCCC
[124 nt withheld, positions 4309-4432]
C
[91 nt withheld, positions 4434-4524]
A
[49 nt withheld, positions 4526-4574]
CCTTTGACGTTGGAGTCCACGTTCTTT
[37 nt withheld, positions 4602-4638]
ACCCTATCTCGGTCTATTCTTTTGATTTATAAGGGATTTTGCCGATTTCGGCCTATTGGTTAAAAAATGA
GCTGATTTAACAAAAATTTAACGCGAATTAATTCTGTGGAATGTGTGTCAGTTAGGGTGTGGAAAGTCCC
CAGGCTCCCCAGCAGGCAGAAGTATGCAAAGCATGCATCTCAATTAGTCAGCAACCAGGTGTGGAAAGTC
CCCAGGCTCCCCAGCAGGCAGAAGTATGCAAAGCATGCATCTCAATTAGTCAGCAACCATAGTCCCGCCC
CTAACTCCGCCCATCCCGCCCCTAACTCCGCCCAGTTCCGCCCATTCTCCGCCCCATGGCTGACTAATTT
TTTTTATTTATGCAGAGGCCGAGGCCGCCTCTGCCTCTGAGCTATTCCAGAAGTAGTGAGGAGGCTTTTT
TGGAGGCCTAGGCTTTTGCAAAAAGCTCCCGGGAGCTTGTATATCCATTTTCGGATCTGATCAGCACGTG
TTGACAATTAATCATCGGCATAGTATATCGGCATAGTATAATACGACAAGGTGAGGAACTAAACCATGGC
CAAGCCTTTGTCTCAAGAAGAATCCACCCTCATTGAAAGAGCAACGGCTACAATCAACAGCATCCCCATC
TCTGAAGACTACAGCGTCGCCAGCGCAGCTCTCTCTAGCGACGGCCGCATCTTCACTGGTGTCAATGTAT
ATCATTTTACTGGGGGACCTTGTGCAGAACTCGTGGTGCTGGGCACTGCTGCTGCTGCGGCAGCTGGCAA
CCTGACTTGTATCGTCGCGATCGGAAATGAGAACAGGGGCATCTTGAGCCCCTGCGGACGGTGCCGACAG
GTGCTTCTCGATCTGCATCCTGGGATCAAAGCCATAGTGAAGGACAGTGATGGACAGCCGACGGCAGTTG
GGATTCGTGAATTGCTGCCCTCTGGTTATGTGTGGGAGGGCTAAGCACTTCGTGGCCGAGGAGCAGGACT
GACACGTGCTACGAGATTTCGATTCCACCGCCGCCTTCTATGAAAGGTTGGGCTTCGGAATCGTTTTCCG
GGACGCCGGCTGGATGATCCTCCAGCGCGGGGATCTCATGCTGGAGTTCTTCGCCCACCCCAACTTGTTT
ATTGCAGCTTATAATGGTTACAAATAAAGCAATAGCATCACAAATTTCACAAATAAAGCATTTTTTTCAC
TGCATTCTAGTTGTGGTTTGTCCAAACTCATCAATGTATCTTATCATGTCTGTATACCGTCGACCTCTAG
CTAGAGCTTGGCGTAATCATGGTCATAGCTGTTTCCTGTGTGAAATTGTTATCCGCTCACAATTCCACAC
AACATACGAGCCGGAAGCATAAAGTGTAAAGCCTGGGGTGCCTAATGAGTGAGCTAACTCACATTAATTG
CGTTGCGCTCACTGCCCGCTTTCCAGTCGGGAAACCTGTCGTGCCAGCTGCATTAATGAATCGGCCAACG
CGCGGGGAGAGGCGGTTTGCGTATTGGGCGCTCTTCCGCTTCCTCGCTCACTGACTCGCTGCGCTCGGTC
GTTCGGCTGCGGCGAGCGGTATCAGCTCACTCAAAGGCGGTAATACGGTTATCCACAGAATCAGGGGATA
ACGCAGGAAAGAACATGTGAGCAAAAGGCCAGCAAAAGGCCAGGAACCGTAAAAAGGCCGCGTTGCTGGC
GTTTTTCCATAGGCTCCGCCCCCCTGACGAGCATCACAAAAATCGACGCTCAAGTCAGAGGTGGCGAAAC
CCGACAGGACTATAAAGATACCAGGCGTTTCCCCCTGGAAGCTCCCTCGTGCGCTCTCCTGTTCCGACCC
TGCCGCTTACCGGATACCTGTCCGCCTTTCTCCCTTCGGGAAGCGTGGCGCTTTCTCATAGCTCACGCTG
TAGGTATCTCAGTTCGGTGTAGGTCGTTCGCTCCAAGCTGGGCTGTGTGCACGAACCCCCCGTTCAGCCC
GACCGCTGCGCCTTATCCGGTAACTATCGTCTTGAGTCCAACCCGGTAAGACACGACTTATCGCCACTGG
CAGCAGCCACTGGTAACAGGATTAGCAGAGCGAGGTATGTAGGCGGTGCTACAGAGTTCTTGAAGTGGTG
GCCTAACTACGGCTACACTAGAAGAACAGTATTTGGTATCTGCGCTCTGCTGAAGCCAGTTACCTTCGGA
AAAAGAGTTGGTAGCTCTTGATCCGGCAAACAAACCACCGCTGGTAGCGGTGGTTTTTTTGTTTGCAAGC
AGCAGATTACGCGCAGAAAAAAAGGATCTCAAGAAGATCCTTTGATCTTTTCTACGGGGTCTGACGCTCA
GTGGAACGAAAACTCACGTTAAGGGATTTTGGTCATGAGATTATCAAAAAGGATCTTCACCTAGATCCTT
TTAAATTAAAAATGAAGTTTTAAATCAATCTAAAGTATATATGAGTAAACTTGGTCTGACAGTTACCAAT
GCTTAATCAGTGAGGCACCTATCTCAGCGATCTGTCTATTTCGTTCATCCATAGTTGCCTGACTCCCCGT
CGTGTAGATAACTACGATACGGGAGGGCTTACCATCTGGCCCCAGTGCTGCAATGATACCGCGAGACCCA
CGCTCACCGGCTCCAGATTTATCAGCAATAAACCAGCCAGCCGGAAGGGCCGAGCGCAGAAGTGGTCCTG
CAACTTTATCCGCCTCCATCCAGTCTATTAATTGTTGCCGGGAAGCTAGAGTAAGTAGTTCGCCAGTTAA
TAGTTTGCGCAACGTTGTTGCCATTGCTACAGGCATCGTGGTGTCACGCTCGTCGTTTGGTATGGCTTCA
TTCAGCTCCGGTTCCCAACGATCAAGGCGAGTTACATGATCCCCCATGTTGTGCAAAAAAGCGGTTAGCT
CCTTCGGTCCTCCGATCGTTGTCAGAAGTAAGTTGGCCGCAGTGTTATCACTCATGGTTATGGCAGCACT
GCATAATTCTCTTACTGTCATGCCATCCGTAAGATGCTTTTCTGTGACTGGTGAGTACTCAACCAAGTCA
TTCTGAGAATAGTGTATGCGGCGACCGAGTTGCTCTTGCCCGGCGTCAATACGGGATAATACCGCGCCAC
ATAGCAGAACTTTAAAAGTGCTCATCATTGGAAAACGTTCTTCGGGGCGAAAACTCTCAAGGATCTTACC
GCTGTTGAGATCCAGTTCGATGTAACCCACTCGTGCACCCAACTGATCTTCAGCATCTTTTACTTTCACC
AGCGTTTCTGGGTGAGCAAAAACAGGAAGGCAAAATGCCGCAAAAAAGGGAATAAGGGCGACACGGAAAT
GTTGAATACTCATACTCTTCCTTTTTCAATATTATTGAAGCATTTATCAGGGTTATTGTCTCATGAGCGG
ATACATATTTGAAT
Features (pLannotate 1.2.2; 27 found; start..end, strand, type, name):
     93..145     -  misc_feature   bom (fragment): basis of mobility region from pBR322
    300..679     +  enhancer       CMV enhancer: human cytomegalovirus immediate early enhancer
    680..883     +  promoter       CMV promoter: human cytomegalovirus (CMV) immediate early promoter
    879..912     +  LTR            5' LTR (truncated) (fragment): truncated 5' long terminal repeat (LTR) from HIV-1
    928..946     +  promoter       T7 promoter: promoter for bacteriophage T7 RNA polymerase
    975..1058    +  CDS            COX8A (fragment): COX8A_HUMAN - Also known as COX8, COX8L. Experimental evidence at protein level: Swiss-Prot protein existence level 1. Component of the cytochrome c oxidase, the last enzyme in the mitochondrial electron transport chain which drives oxidative phosphorylation. The respiratory chain contains 3 multisubunit complexes succinate dehydrogenase (complex II, CII), ubiquinol- cytochrome c oxidoreductase (cytochrome b-c1 complex, complex III, CIII) and cytochrome c oxidase (complex IV, CIV), that cooperate to transfer electrons derived from NADH and succinate to molecular oxygen, creating an electrochem
   1059..1124    +  CDS            3xFLAG: three tandem FLAG® epitope tags, followed by an enterokinase cleavage site
   1137..1643    +  CDS            avrXa10 (fragment): AVX10_XANOO - Experimental evidence at protein level: Swiss-Prot protein existence level 1. Avirulence protein. Induces the hypersensitive response (HR)in rice plants carrying the resistance gene Xa10. Activity depends on the presence of the core repeat domains; replacement with repeat domains from other proteins (AvrBs3 of X.euvesicatoria (AC P14727) or AvrXa7 of this organism) does not elicit the HR. Probably acts as a transcription factor in its host plant (rice) to induce plant resistance or disease. From Xanthomonas oryzae pv. oryzae.
   2622..2741    +  CDS            avrBs3 (fragment): AVRB3_XANEU - Experimental evidence at protein level: Swiss-Prot protein existence level 1. Avirulence protein. Acts as a transcription factor in C.annuum plants. In susceptible plants lacking the Bs3 resistance gene induces expression of a number of genes, including genes homologous to a family of auxin-induced genes, alpha-expansin genes, pectate lyase, anthocyanidin glucoside rhamnosyl transferase and at least one transcription factor, UPA20. Their expression leads to plant hypertrophy in mesophyll cells, probably mainly mediated by UPA20 (PubMed:17962565). In resistant plants induces the h
   2742..3077    +  CDS            dddA (fragment): DDDA_BURC1 - Experimental evidence at protein level: Swiss-Prot protein existence level 1. Toxic component of a toxin-immunity protein module, which functions as a cellular contact-dependent growth inhibition (CDI) system. CDI modules allow bacteria to communicate with and inhibit the growth of closely related neighboring bacteria in a contact-dependent fashion. Bacteria that have this module inhibit or kill bacteria without it, giving them a growth advantage. Probably specifically inhibited by cognate immunity protein DddI (Probable). The C-terminal 163 residue fragment has double-stranded DN
   3087..3335    +  CDS            UGI: UNGI_BPPB2 - Experimental evidence at protein level: Swiss-Prot protein existence level 1. This protein binds specifically and reversibly to the host uracil-DNA glycosylase, preventing removal of uracil residues from PBS2 DNA by the host uracil-excision repair system. From Bacillus phage PBS2 (Bacteriophage PBS2).
   3402..4109    +  CDS            mCherry: mCherry is a basic (constitutively fluorescent) red fluorescent protein published in 2004, derived from Discosoma sp.. It is reported to be a very rapidly-maturing monomer with low acid sensitivity.
   4267..4288    +  promoter       SV40 promoter (fragment): SV40 enhancer and early promoter
   4309..4737    +  rep_origin     f1 ori (sequence partly withheld): f1 bacteriophage origin of replication; arrow indicates direction of (+) strand synthesis
   4751..5080    +  promoter       SV40 promoter: SV40 enhancer and early promoter
   5128..5175    +  promoter       EM7 promoter: synthetic bacterial promoter&nbsp
   5194..5592    +  CDS            BSD: blasticidin S deaminase; Aspergillus terreus BSD; confers resistance to blasticidin
   5593..5620    +  CDS            BleoR (fragment): antibiotic-binding protein; Sh ble from Streptoalloteichus hindustanus; confers resistance to bleomycin, phleomycin, and Zeocin™
   5630..5755    +  CDS            ble (fragment): BLE_KLEPN - Experimental evidence at protein level: Swiss-Prot protein existence level 1. Binding protein with a strong affinity to the bleomycin family of antibiotics. Binds to CL990; an antimitotic-antibiotic compound. From Klebsiella pneumoniae.
   5750..5871    +  polyA_signal   SV40 poly(A) signal: SV40 polyadenylation signal
   5944..5960    -  protein_bind   lac operator: The lac repressor binds to the lac operator to inhibit transcription in E. coli. This inhibition can be relieved by adding lactose or isopropyl-β-D-thiogalactopyranoside (IPTG). lac repressor encoded by lacI
   5968..5998    -  promoter       lac promoter: promoter for the E. coli lac operon
   6013..6034    -  protein_bind   CAP binding site: CAP binding activates transcription in the presence of cAMP. E. coli catabolite activator protein
   6047..6139    -  CDS            lacI (fragment): lac repressor; lacI; The lac repressor binds to the lac operator to inhibit transcription in E. coli. This inhibition can be relieved by adding lactose or isopropyl-β-D-thiogalactopyranoside (IPTG).
   6322..6910    -  rep_origin     ori: high-copy-number ColE1/pMB1/pBR322/pUC origin of replication
   7081..7941    -  CDS            AmpR: β-lactamase; bla; confers resistance to ampicillin, carbenicillin, and related antibiotics
   7942..34      -  promoter       AmpR promoter (across the origin): bla
