[The description below was written by a language model from this plasmid's Addgene catalogue record and pLannotate feature annotations shown in this document.]
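Description:
ND4.2-Left TALE-G1397-N-DddA11-mCherry is an 8,012-nt mammalian expression plasmid on a pCMV backbone that encodes one half of a TALE-guided, CRISPR-free cytosine base editor (a DddA-derived editor) directed to mitochondrial DNA. It is propagated in E. coli through a high-copy ColE1/pUC-type origin with ampicillin selection (AmpR and its bla promoter). The backbone also carries an f1 origin and an SV40/EM7-driven blasticidin S deaminase cassette ending in an SV40 poly(A) signal, which could in principle allow blasticidin selection, although the record does not mention using it.

Expression is driven by the CMV enhancer and promoter, with a T7 promoter just upstream of the open reading frame. The synthetic fusion begins with the COX8A mitochondrial targeting sequence and a 3xFLAG tag. These are followed by a TALE array, annotated only through its Xanthomonas avrXa10/avrBs3-like flanking regions, which is the left-side binder for the site named ND4.2, presumably in the mitochondrial ND4 gene. A two-residue linker joins the TALE to the N-terminal fragment of the DddA double-stranded DNA cytidine deaminase, split at G1397 and carrying the DddA11 mutations S1330I, A1341V, N1342S, E1370K and T1380I. One copy of the uracil glycosylase inhibitor UGI follows, which protects the deaminated base from excision. A P2A peptide then separates mCherry, and the insert ends with the ATP5B 3'UTR named in the insert description but not annotated in the feature table.

Because the deaminase is split, activity presumably requires a partner right-side TALE construct carrying the complementary C-terminal DddA half. The mCherry marker allows transfected cells to be sorted, matching the stated purpose of base editor expression and cell sorting in mammalian cells.
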