Addgene plasmid #179682: ND4.2-Left TALE-G1397-N-DddA11-mCherry
Purpose: Expression of base editor in mammalian cells and for cell sorting
Depositing lab: David Liu. Depositing organization: Broad Institute. Publication: CRISPR-free base editors with enhanced activity and expanded targeting scope in mitochondrial and nuclear DNA. Mok BY, Kotrys AV, Raguram A, Huang TP, Mootha VK, Liu DR. Nat Biotechnol. 2022 Sep;40(9):1378-1387. doi: 10.1038/s41587-022-01256-8. Epub 2022 Apr 4. PubMed 35379961.
Backbone
  Vector backbone: pCMV
  Vector type: Mammalian Expression
Growth in bacteria
  Bacterial resistance: Ampicillin, 100 μg/mL
  Growth temperature: 37°C
  Growth strain: NEB Stable
  Copy number: High Copy
Gene/Insert
  Gene/Insert name: COX8a MTS_3xFLAG_ND4.2 Left TALE_2aa_DddA G1397-N (S1330I A1341V N1342S E1370K T1380I)_1xUGI_P2A_mCherry_ATP5B 3'UTR
  Species: Synthetic
  Mutation: S1330I A1341V N1342S E1370K T1380I
  Cloning method: Gibson Cloning
Terms and licenses: Academic/Nonprofit Terms; Industry Terms: Not Available to Industry
How to cite: ND4.2-Left TALE-G1397-N-DddA11-mCherry was a gift from David Liu (Addgene plasmid # 179682 ; http://n2t.net/addgene:179682 ; RRID:Addgene_179682)
